Addgene plasmid #70800: pFOSGE_COF1E04
Purpose: Gateway entry clone
Depositing lab: Alexander Stark. Depositing organization: Research Institute of Molecular Pathology (IMP). Publication: Transcriptional regulators form diverse groups with context-dependent regulatory functions. Stampfel G, Kazmar T, Frank O, Wienerroither S, Reiter F, Stark A. Nature. 2015 Nov 9. doi: 10.1038/nature15545. PubMed 26550828.
Backbone
  Vector backbone: pDONR221
  Backbone manufacturer: Invitrogen
  Backbone size w/o insert (bp): 4762
  Vector type: Gateway entry vector
Growth in bacteria
  Bacterial resistance: Kanamycin, 50 μg/mL
  Growth temperature: 37°C
  Growth strain: DH5alpha
  Copy number: High Copy
Gene/Insert
  Gene/Insert name: asf1 (alt names: FBgn0029094; CG9383, FBtr0074947)
  Species: D. melanogaster (fly)
  Insert size (bp): 654
  Entrez Gene: asf1 (a.k.a. Dmel_CG9383, ASF1, Asf1, CG9383, Dmel\CG9383, dASF/SF2, dASF1, dAsf1, l(3)76BDq)
  Cloning method: Gateway Cloning
  Sequencing primers: 5′ M13-F20; 3′ M13R
Terms and licenses: Academic/Nonprofit Terms; Industry Terms: Not Available to Industry
How to cite: pFOSGE_COF1E04 was a gift from Alexander Stark (Addgene plasmid # 70800 ; http://n2t.net/addgene:70800 ; RRID:Addgene_70800)
