[The description below was written by a language model from this plasmid's Addgene catalogue record.]
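Description:
pFOSGE_COF1E04 is a Gateway entry clone built on the Invitrogen pDONR221 donor vector and carrying the Drosophila melanogaster gene asf1 (CG9383, FBgn0029094; transcript FBtr0074947) as a 654 bp insert. It is a high-copy bacterial plasmid propagated in standard E. coli cloning strains and selected with kanamycin. The insert was introduced by Gateway cloning. In a pDONR221-derived entry clone, this normally means that the donor vector's counter-selectable cassette has been replaced by the gene of interest through a BP recombination. The insert is then flanked by attL sites, although no feature table is provided to confirm the exact site arrangement. M13 forward and reverse priming sites on either side of the insert are used for sequence verification.

As an entry clone, the plasmid is not itself an expression construct. The record lists no promoter, tag or reporter associated with the insert, and it does not say whether the open reading frame keeps or lacks a stop codon. Its role is to serve as a shuttle from which asf1 can be moved by LR recombination into any compatible Gateway destination vector, which then supplies the promoter, fusion partners and host-specific elements. The associated publication title concerns transcriptional regulators and their context-dependent regulatory functions, which suggests that the clone belongs to a collection of fly regulator genes prepared for such studies. The record gives no details of the downstream assays or of the destination vectors used.
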