>Addgene plasmid #70800 | pFOSGE_COF1E04 | depositor partial sequence | sequence record 126742 | insert
ATGGCCAAGGTGCACATCACCAACGTGGTGGTGCTGGACAACCCGAGCAGCTTCTTCAACCCCTTTCAGT
TCGAACTCACGTTCGAGTGCATTGAGGAGCTAAAAGAGGATCTAGAGTGGAAGATGATCTATGTAGGCTC
GGCGGAGTCCGAGGAGCACGACCAGGTGCTGGACACCATATACGTGGGACCTGTGCCTGAGGGGCGACAC
ATCTTTGTCTTCCAGGCGGATCCGCCAGACGTCAGCAAGATCCCGGAACCGGATGCGGTGGGCGTTACCA
TTGTTCTGCTTACCTGCTCCTACCGCGGCCAGGAGTTCGTCCGCGTGGGCTACTATGTGAATAACGACTA
CGCTGACCCGGAGATGCGCGAGAACCCGCCAACAAAGCCTCTTTTCGAGAAGCTGACGCGAAACATCCTG
GCCAGCAAGCCGCGCGTCACCCGATTCAAAATCAATTGGGACTACGGGCACATCAACGGGAATGGAAATG
GCGTGGAGAACGGCCATCAAGATGAGATGGCCACCGATGGACCGTCCACATCGGAGGCGGCTTCAGCAGT
TATCCATCCCGAAGATGATAATAGTTTGGCCATGCCAATGGAGAACGGAATCAAGGCCTTGAACGAGAAC
TCCAACTCACTGGCCATGGAATGT
