>Addgene plasmid #70800 | pFOSGE_COF1E04 | addgene partial sequence | sequence record 130889 | M13-F20 5'-TGTAAAACGACGGCCAGT-3'
GATAGTGACCTGTTCGTTGCAACAAATTGATGAGCAATGCTTTTTTATAATGCCAACTTTGTACAAAAAA
GCAGGCTTCATGGCCAAGGTGCACATCACCAACGTGGTGGTGCTGGACAACCCGAGCAGCTTCTTCAACC
CCTTTCAGTTCGAACTCACGTTCGAGTGCATTGAGGAGCTAAAAGAGGATCTAGAGTGGAAGATGATCTA
TGTAGGCTCGGCGGAGTCCGAGGAGCACGACCAGGTGCTGGACACCATATACGTGGGACCTGTGCCTGAG
GGGCGACACATCTTTGTCTTCCAGGCGGATCCGCCAGACGTCAGCAAGATCCCGGAACCGGATGCGGTGG
GCGTTACCATTGTTCTGCTTACCTGCTCCTACCGCGGCCAGGAGTTCGTCCGCGTGGGCTACTATGTGAA
TAACGACTACGCTGACCCGGAGATGCGCGAGAACCCGCCAACAAAGCCTCTTTTCGAGAAGCTGACGCGA
AACATCCTGGCCAGCAAGCCGCGCGTCACCCGATTCAAAATCAATTGGGACTACGGGCACATCAACGGGA
ATGGAAATGGCGTGGAGAACGGCCATCAAGATGAGATGGCCACCGATGGACCGTCCACATCGGAGGCGGC
TTCAGCAGTTATCCATCCCGAAGATGATAATAGTTTGGCCATGCCAATGGAGAACGGAATCAAGGCCTTG
AACGAGAACTCCAACTCACTGGCCATGGAATGTGACCCAGCTTTCTTGTACAAAGTTGGCATTATAAGAA
AGCATTGCTTATCAATTTGTTGCAACGAACAGGTCACTATCAGTCAAAATAAAA
