>Addgene plasmid #70800 | pFOSGE_COF1E04 | addgene partial sequence | sequence record 130890 | M13-F20 5'-TGTAAAACGACGGCCAGT-3'
TGATTTTATTTTGACTGATAGTGACCTGTTCGTTGCAACAAATTGATGAGCAATGCTTTTTTATAATGCC
AACTTTGTACAAAAAAGCAGGCTTCATGGCCAAGGTGCACATCACCAACGTGGTGGTGCTGGACAACCCG
AGCAGCTTCTTCAACCCCTTTCAGTTCGAACTCACGTTCGAGTGCATTGAGGAGCTAAAAGAGGATCTAG
AGTGGAAGATGATCTATGTAGGCTCGGCGGAGTCCGAGGAGCACGACCAGGTGCTGGACACCATATACGT
GGGACCTGTGCCTGAGGGGCGACACATCTTTGTCTTCCAGGCGGATCCGCCAGACGTCAGCAAGATCCCG
GAACCGGATGCGGTGGGCGTTACCATTGTTCTGCTTACCTGCTCCTACCGCGGCCAGGAGTTCGTCCGCG
TGGGCTACTATGTGAATAACGACTACGCTGACCCGGAGATGCGCGAGAACCCGCCAACAAAGCCTCTTTT
CGAGAAGCTGACGCGAAACATCCTGGCCAGCAAGCCGCGCGTCACCCGATTCAAAATCAATTGGGACTAC
GGGCACATCAACGGGAATGGAAATGGCGTGGAGAACGGCCATCAAGATGAGATGGCCACCGATGGACCGT
CCACATCGGAGGCGGCTTCAGCAGTTATCCATCCCGAAGATGATAATAGTTTGGCCATGCCAATGGAGAA
CGGAATCAAGGCCTTGAACGAGAACTCCAACTCACTGGCCATGGAATGTGACCCAGCTTTCTTGTACAAA
GTTGGCATTATAAGAAAGCATTGCTTATCAATTTGTTGCAACGAACAGGTCACTATCAGTCAAAATAAAA
TCATTATTTGCCATCCAGCTG
