>Addgene plasmid #70800 | pFOSGE_COF1E04 | addgene partial sequence | sequence record 130891 | M13-Rev 5'-CAGGAAACAGCTATGACC-3'
TCAGCTGGATGGCAAATAATGATTTTATTTTGACTGATAGTGACCTGTTCGTTGCAACAAATTGATAAGC
AATGCTTTCTTATAATGCCAACTTTGTACAAGAAAGCTGGGTCACATTCCATGGCCAGTGAGTTGGAGTT
CTCGTTCAAGGCCTTGATTCCGTTCTCCATTGGCATGGCCAAACTATTATCATCTTCGGGATGGATAACT
GCTGAAGCCGCCTCCGATGTGGACGGTCCATCGGTGGCCATCTCATCTTGATGGCCGTTCTCCACGCCAT
TTCCATTCCCGTTGATGTGCCCGTAGTCCCAATTGATTTTGAATCGGGTGACGCGCGGCTTGCTGGCCAG
GATGTTTCGCGTCAGCTTCTCGAAAAGAGGCTTTGTTGGCGGGTTCTCGCGCATCTCCGGGTCAGCGTAG
TCGTTATTCACATAGTAGCCCACGCGGACGAACTCCTGGCCGCGGTAGGAGCAGGTAAGCAGAACAATGG
TAACGCCCACCGCATCCGGTTCCGGGATCTTGCTGACGTCTGGCGGATCCGCCTGGAAGACAAAGATGTG
TCGCCCCTCAGGCACAGGTCCCACGTATATGGTGTCCAGCACCTGGTCGTGCTCCTCGGACTCCGCCGAG
CCTACATAGATCATCTTCCACTCTAGATCCTCTTTTAGCTCCTCAATGCACTCGAACGTGAGTTCGAACT
GAAAGGGGTTGAAGAAGCTGCTCGGGTTGTCCAGCACCACCACGTTGGTGATGTGCACCTTGGCCATGAA
GCCTGCTTTTTTGTACAAAGTTGGCATTATAAAAAAGCATTGCTCATCAATTTGTTGCAACGAACAGGTC
ACTATCAGTCAAAATAAAATCATTATTTGGGGCCCGAGCTTAAGACTGGCCGTCGT
