>Addgene plasmid #70800 | pFOSGE_COF1E04 | addgene partial sequence | sequence record 130892 | M13-Rev 5'-CAGGAAACAGCTATGACC-3'
TAATGATTTTATTTTGACTGATAGTGACCTGTTCGTTGCAACAAATTGATAAGCAATGCTTTCTTATAAT
GCCAACTTTGTACAAGAAAGCTGGGTCACATTCCATGGCCAGTGAGTTGGAGTTCTCGTTCAAGGCCTTG
ATTCCGTTCTCCATTGGCATGGCCAAACTATTATCATCTTCGGGATGGATAACTGCTGAAGCCGCCTCCG
ATGTGGACGGTCCATCGGTGGCCATCTCATCTTGATGGCCGTTCTCCACGCCATTTCCATTCCCGTTGAT
GTGCCCGTAGTCCCAATTGATTTTGAATCGGGTGACGCGCGGCTTGCTGGCCAGGATGTTTCGCGTCAGC
TTCTCGAAAAGAGGCTTTGTTGGCGGGTTCTCGCGCATCTCCGGGTCAGCGTAGTCGTTATTCACATAGT
AGCCCACGCGGACGAACTCCTGGCCGCGGTAGGAGCAGGTAAGCAGAACAATGGTAACGCCCACCGCATC
CGGTTCCGGGATCTTGCTGACGTCTGGCGGATCCGCCTGGAAGACAAAGATGTGTCGCCCCTCAGGCACA
GGTCCCACGTATATGGTGTCCAGCACCTGGTCGTGCTCCTCGGACTCCGCCGAGCCTACATAGATCATCT
TCCACTCTAGATCCTCTTTTAGCTCCTCAATGCACTCGAACGTGAGTTCGAACTGAAAGGGGT
